>Addgene plasmid #72648 | pT18mobsacB | addgene full sequence | sequence record 495901 | Addgene Long Read Sequencing Result
CACATATACCTGCCGTTCACTATTATTTAGTGAAATGAGATATTATGATATTTTCTGAATTGTGATTAAA
AAGGCAACTTTATGCCCATGCAACAGAAACTATAAAAAATACAGAGAATGAAAAGAAACAGATAGATTTT
TTAGTTCTTTAGGCCCGTAGTCTGCAAATCCTTTTATGATTTTCTATCAAACAAAAGAGGAAAATAGACC
AGTTGCAATCCAAACGAGAGTCTAATAGAATGAGGTCGAAAAGTAAATCGCGCGGGTTTGTTACTGATAA
AGCAGGCAAGACCTAAAATGTGTAAAGGGCAAAGTGTATACTTTGGCGTCACCCCTTACATATTTTAGGT
CTTTTTTTATTGTGCGTAACTAACTTGCCATCTTCAAACAGGAGGGCTGGAAGAAGCAGACCGCTAACAC
AGTACATAAAAAAGGAGACATGAACGATGAACATCAAAAAGTTTGCAAAACAAGCAACAGTATTAACCTT
TACTACCGCACTGCTGGCAGGAGGCGCAACTCAAGCGTTTGCGAAAGAAACGAACCAAAAGCCATATAAG
GAAACATACGGCATTTCCCATATTACACGCCATGATATGCTGCAAATCCCTGAACAGCAAAAAAATGAAA
AATATCAAGTTTCTGAATTTGATTCGTCCACAATTAAAAATATCTCTTCTGCAAAAGGCCTGGACGTTTG
GGACAGCTGGCCATTACAAAACGCTGACGGCACTGTCGCAAACTATCACGGCTACCACATCGTCTTTGCA
TTAGCCGGAGATCCTAAAAATGCGGATGACACATCGATTTACATGTTCTATCAAAAAGTCGGCGAAACTT
CTATTGACAGCTGGAAAAACGCTGGCCGCGTCTTTAAAGACAGCGACAAATTCGATGCAAATGATTCTAT
CCTAAAAGACCAAACACAAGAATGGTCAGGTTCAGCCACATTTACATCTGACGGAAAAATCCGTTTATTC
TACACTGATTTCTCCGGTAAACATTACGGCAAACAAACACTGACAACTGCACAAGTTAACGTATCAGCAT
CAGACAGCTCTTTGAACATCAACGGTGTAGAGGATTATAAATCAATCTTTGACGGTGACGGAAAAACGTA
TCAAAATGTACAGCAGTTCATCGATGAAGGCAACTACAGCTCAGGCGACAACCATACGCTGAGAGATCCT
CACTACGTAGAAGATAAAGGCCACAAATACTTAGTATTTGAAGCAAACACTGGAACTGAAGATGGCTACC
AAGGCGAAGAATCTTTATTTAACAAAGCATACTATGGCAAAAGCACATCATTCTTCCGTCAAGAAAGTCA
AAAACTTCTGCAAAGCGATAAAAAACGCACGGCTGAGTTAGCAAACGGCGCTCTCGGTATGATTGAGCTA
AACGATGATTACACACTGAAAAAAGTGATGAAACCGCTGATTGCATCTAACACAGTAACAGATGAAATTG
AACGCGCGAACGTCTTTAAAATGAACGGCAAATGGTACCTGTTCACTGACTCCCGCGGATCAAAAATGAC
GATTGACGGCATTACGTCTAACGATATTTACATGCTTGGTTATGTTTCTAATTCTTTAACTGGCCCATAC
AAGCCGCTGAACAAAACTGGCCTTGTGTTAAAAATGGATCTTGATCCTAACGATGTAACCTTTACTTACT
CACACTTCGCTGTACCTCAAGCGAAAGGAAACAATGTCGTGATTACAAGCTATATGACAAACAGAGGATT
CTACGCAGACAAACAATCAACGTTTGCGCCGAGCTTCCTGCTGAACATCAAAGGCAAGAAAACATCTGTT
GTCAAAGACAGCATCCTTGAACAAGGACAATTAACAGTTAACAAATAAAAACGCAAAAGAAAATGCCGAT
GGGTACCGAGCGAAATGACCGACCAAGCGACGCCCAACCTGCCATCACGAGATTTCGATTCCACCGCCGC
CTTCTATGAAAGGTTGGGCTTCGGAATCGTTTTCCGGGACGCCCTCGCGGACGTGCTCATAGTCCACGAC
GCCCGTGATTTTGTAGCCCTGGCCGACGGCCAGCAGGTAGGCCGACAGGCTCATGCCGGCCGCCGCCGCC
TTTTCCTCAATCGCTCTTCGTTCGTCTGGAAGGCAGTACACCTTGATAGGTGGGCTGCCCTTCCTGGTTG
GCTTGGTTTCATCAGCCATCCGCTTGCCCTCATCTGTTACGCCGGCGGTAGCCGGCCAGCCTCGCAGAGC
AGGATTCCCGTTGAGCACCGCCAGGTGCGAATAAGGGACAGTGAAGAAGGAACACCCGCTCGCGGGTGGG
CCTACTTCACCTATCCTGCCCGGCTGACGCCGTTGGATACACCAAGGAAAGTCTACACGAACCCTTTGGC
AAAATCCTGTATATCGTGCGAAAAAGGATGGATATACCGAAAAAATCGCTATAATGACCCCGAAGCAGGG
TTATGCAGCGGAAAAGCGCTGCTTCCCTGCTGTTTTGTGGAATATCTACCGACTGGAAACAGGCAAATGC
AGGAAATTACTGAACTGAGGGGACAGGCGAGAGACGATGCCAAAGAGCTCCTGAAAATCTCGATAACTCA
AAAAATACGCCCGGTAGTGATCTTATTTCATTATGGTGAAAGTTGGAACCTCTTACGTGCCGATCAACGT
CTCATTTTCGCCAAAAGTTGGCCCAGGGCTTCCCGGTATCAACAGGGACACCAGGATTTATTTATTCTGC
GAAGTGATCTTCCGTCACAGGTATTTATTCGGCGCAAAGTGCGTCGGGTGATGCTGCCAACTTACTGATT
TAGTGTATGATGGTGTTTTTGAGGTGCTCCAGTGGCTTCTGTTTCTATCAGCTCCTGAAAATCTCGATAA
CTCAAAAAATACGCCCGGTAGTGATCTTATTTCATTATGGTGAAAGTTGGAACCTCTTACGTGCCGATCA
ACGTCTCATTTTCGCCAAAAGTTGGCCCAGGGCTTCCCGGTATCAACAGGGACACCAGGATTTATTTATT
CTGCGAAGTGATCTTCCGTCACAGGTATTTATTCGGCGCAAAGTGCGTCGGGTGATGCTGCCAACTTACT
GATTTAGTGTATGATGGTGTTTTTGAGGTGCTCCAGTGGCTTCTGTTTCTATCAGGGCTGGATGATCCTC
CAGCGCGGGGATCTCATGCTGGAGTTCTTCGCCCACCCCAAAAGGATCTAGGTGAAGATCCTTTTTGATA
ATCTCATGACCAAAATCCCTTAACGTGAGTTTTCGTTCCACTGAGCGTCAGACCCCGTAGAAAAGATCAA
AGGATCTTCTTGAGATCCTTTTTTTCTGCGCGTAATCTGCTGCTTGCAAACAAAAAAACCACCGCTACCA
GCGGTGGTTTGTTTGCCGGATCAAGAGCTACCAACTCTTTTTCCGAAGGTAACTGGCTTCAGCAGAGCGC
AGATACCAAATACTGTTCTTCTAGTGTAGCCGTAGTTAGGCCACCACTTCAAGAACTCTGTAGCACCGCC
TACATACCTCGCTCTGCTAATCCTGTTACCAGTGGCTGCTGCCAGTGGCGATAAGTCGTGTCTTACCGGG
TTGGACTCAAGACGATAGTTACCGGATAAGGCGCAGCGGTCGGGCTGAACGGGGGGTTCGTGCACACAGC
CCAGCTTGGAGCGAACGACCTACACCGAACTGAGATACCTACAGCGTGAGCTATGAGAAAGCGCCACGCT
TCCCGAAGGGAGAAAGGCGGACAGGTATCCGGTAAGCGGCAGGGTCGGAACAGGAGAGCGCACGAGGGAG
CTTCCAGGGGGAAACGCCTGGTATCTTTATAGTCCTGTCGGGTTTCGCCACCTCTGACTTGAGCGTCGAT
TTTTGTGATGCTCGTCAGGGGGGCGGAGCCTATGGAAAAACGCCAGCAACGCGGCCTTTTTACGGTTCCT
GGCCTTTTGCTGGCCTTTTGCTCACATGTTCTTTCCTGCGTTATCCCCTGATTCTGTGGATAACCGTATT
ACCGCCTTTGAGTGAGCTGATACCGCTCGCCGCAGCCGAACGACCGAGCGCAGCGAGTCAGTGAGCGAGG
AAGCGGAAGAGCGCCCAATACGCAAACCGCCTCTCCCCGCGCGTTGGCCGATTCATTAATGCAGCTGGCA
CGACAGGTTTCCCGACTGGAAAGCGGGCAGTGAGCGCAACGCAATTAATGTGAGTTAGCTCACTCATTAG
GCACCCCAGGCTTTACACTTTATGCTTCCGGCTCGTATGTTGTGTGGAATTGTGAGCGGATAACAATTTC
ACACAGGAAACAGCTATGACATGATTACGAATTCGAGCTCGGTACCCGGGGATCCTCTAGAGTCGACCTG
CAGGCATGCAAGCTTGGCACTGGCCGTCGTTTTACAACGTCGTGACTGGGAAAACCCTGGCGTTACCCAA
CTTAATCGCCTTGCAGCACATCCCCCTTTCGCCAGCTGGCGTAATAGCGAAGAGGCCCGCACCGATCGCC
CTTCCCAACAGTTGCGCAGCCTGAATGGCGAATGGCGATAAGCTAGCTTCACGCTGCCGCAAGCACTCAG
GGCGCAAGGGCTGCTAAAGGAAGCGGAACACGTAGAAAGCCAGTCCGCAGAAACGGTGCTGACCCCGGAT
GAATGTCAGCTACTGGGCTATCTGGACAAGGGAAAACGCAAGCGCAAAGAGAAAGCAGGTAGCTTGCAGT
GGGCTTACATGGCGATAGCTAGACTGGGCGGTTTTATGGACAGCAAGCGAACCGGAATTGCCAGCTGGGG
CGCCCTCTGGTAAGGTTGGGAAGCCCTGCAAAGTAAACTGGATGGCTTTCTTGCCGCCAAGGATCTGATG
GCGCAGGGGATCAAGATCTCCGAAAAGTGCCACCTGACGTCTAAGAAACCATTATTATCATGACATTAAC
CTATAAAAATAGGCGTATCACGAGGCCCTTTCGTCTTCAAGAATTCTCATGTTTGACAGCTTATCATCGA
TAAGCTTTAATGCGGTAGTTTATCACAGTTAAATTGCTAACGCAGTCAGGCACCGTGTATGAAATCTAAC
AATGCGCTCATCGTCATCCTCGGCACCGTCACCCTGGATGCTGTAGGCATAGGCTTGGTTATGCCGGTAC
TGCCGGGCCTCTTGCGGGATATCGTCCATTCCGACAGCATCGCCAGTCACTATGGCGTGCTGCTAGCGCT
ATATGCGTTGATGCAATTTCTATGCGCACCCGTTCTCGGAGCACTGTCCGACCGCTTTGGCCGCCGCCCA
GTCCTGCTCGCTTCGCTACTTGGAGCCACTATCGACTACGCGATCATGGCGACCACACCCGTCCTGTGGA
TCCTCTACGCCGGACGCATCGTGGCCGGCATCACCGGCGCCACAGGTGCGGTTGCTGGCGCCTATATCGC
CGACATCACCGATGGGGAAGATCGGGCTCGCCACTTCGGGCTCATGAGCGCTTGTTTCGGCGTGGGTATG
GTGGCAGGCCCCGTGGCCGGGGGACTGTTGGGCGCCATCTCCTTGCATGCACCATTCCTTGCGGCGGCGG
TGCTCAACGGCCTCAACCTACTACTGGGCTGCTTCCTAATGCAGGAGTCGCATAAGGGAGAGCGTCGACC
GATGCCCTTGAGAGCCTTCAACCCAGTCAGCTCCTTCCGGTGGGCGCGGGGCATGACTATCGTCGCCGCA
CTTATGACTGTCTTCTTTATCATGCAACTCGTAGGACAGGTGCCGGCAGCGCTCTGGGTCATTTTCGGCG
AGGACCGCTTTCGCTGGAGCGCGACGATGATCGGCCTGTCGCTTGCGGTATTCGGAATCTTGCACGCCCT
CGCTCAAGCCTTCGTCACTGGTCCCGCCACCAAACGTTTCGGCGAGAAGCAGGCCATTATCGCCGGCATG
GCGGCCGACGCGCTGGGCTACGTCTTGCTGGCGTTCGCGACGCGAGGCTGGATGGCCTTCCCCATTATGA
TTCTTCTCGCTTCCGGCGGCATCGGGATGCCCGCGTTGCAGGCCATGCTGTCCAGGCAGGTAGATGACGA
CCATCAGGGACAGCTTCAAGGATCGCTCGCGGCTCTTACCAGCCTAACTTCGATCATTGGACCGCTGATC
GTCACGGCGATTTATGCCGCCTCGGCGAGCACATGGAACGGGTTGGCATGGATTGTAGGCGCCGCCCTAT
ACCTTGTCTGCCTCCCCGCGTTGCGTCGCGGTGCATGGAGCCGGGCCACCTCGACCTGAATGGAAGCCGG
CGGCACCTCGCTAACGGATTCACCACTCCATGGCGATGCCTGCTTGCCGAATATCATGGTGGAAAATGGC
CGCTTTTCTGGATTCATCGACTGTGGCCGGCTGGGTGTGGCGGACCGCTATCAGGACATAGCGTTGGCTA
CCCGTGATATTGCTGAAGAGCTTGGCGGCGAATGGGCTGACCGCTTCCTCGTGCTTTACGGTATCGCCGC
TCCCGATTCGCAGCGCATCGCCTTCTATCGCCTTCTTGACGAGTTCTTCTGAGCGGGACTCTGGGGTTCG
CTAGAGGATCGATCCTTTTTAACCCAT
Features (pLannotate 1.2.2; 21 found; start..end, strand, type, name):
      1..446     +  promoter       sacB promoter: sacR; sacB promoter and control region
    447..1868    +  CDS            SacB: secreted levansucrase that renders bacterial growth sensitive to sucrose; Bacillus subtilis sacB; negative selection marker
   1905..2003    +  CDS            ble (fragment): BLE_KLEPN - Experimental evidence at protein level: Swiss-Prot protein existence level 1. Binding protein with a strong affinity to the bleomycin family of antibiotics. Binds to CL990; an antimitotic-antibiotic compound. From Klebsiella pneumoniae.
   2004..2189    -  CDS            traJ (fragment): oriT-recognizing protein; traJ
   2222..2331    -  oriT           oriT: incP origin of transfer
   2566..2656    -  promoter       cat promoter: promoter of the E. coli cat gene encoding chloramphenicol acetyltransferase
   2777..2853    +  mobile_element IS1 (fragment): prokaryotic transposable element IS1
   2850..2940    -  promoter       cat promoter: promoter of the E. coli cat gene encoding chloramphenicol acetyltransferase
   3061..3135    +  mobile_element IS1 (fragment): prokaryotic transposable element IS1
   3136..3189    +  CDS            ble (fragment): BLE_KLEPN - Experimental evidence at protein level: Swiss-Prot protein existence level 1. Binding protein with a strong affinity to the bleomycin family of antibiotics. Binds to CL990; an antimitotic-antibiotic compound. From Klebsiella pneumoniae.
   3300..3888    +  rep_origin     ori: high-copy-number ColE1/pMB1/pBR322/pUC origin of replication
   4071..4163    +  CDS            lacI (fragment): lac repressor; lacI; The lac repressor binds to the lac operator to inhibit transcription in E. coli. This inhibition can be relieved by adding lactose or isopropyl-β-D-thiogalactopyranoside (IPTG).
   4176..4197    +  protein_bind   CAP binding site: CAP binding activates transcription in the presence of cAMP. E. coli catabolite activator protein
   4212..4242    +  promoter       lac promoter: promoter for the E. coli lac operon
   4250..4266    +  protein_bind   lac operator: The lac repressor binds to the lac operator to inhibit transcription in E. coli. This inhibition can be relieved by adding lactose or isopropyl-β-D-thiogalactopyranoside (IPTG). lac repressor encoded by lacI
   4299..4355    +  misc_feature   MCS: pUC18/19 multiple cloning site
   4358..4512    +  CDS            lacZα (fragment): LacZα fragment of β-galactosidase; lacZ fragment
   4525..4848    +  CDS            tnpA (fragment): TN5P_ECOLX - Also known as tnp. Experimental evidence at protein level: Swiss-Prot protein existence level 1. Mediates transposition of transposon Tn5 by a 'cut and paste' mechanism. First, the monomeric transposase binds the 19 bp inverted DNA repeats flanking the transposon. Then, dimerization of the DNA- bound transposase creates a synaptic DNA complex. After nicking of the first DNA strand, excision of the transposon proceeds through a series of intermediates. The transposase then mediates the insertion of the transposon at a new site by strand transfer. The activity of the wild- type tran
   4953..4981    +  promoter       tet promoter: E. coli promoter for tetracycline efflux protein gene
   5029..6219    +  CDS            TcR: tetracycline efflux protein; tet; confers resistance to tetracycline
   6258..6492    +  CDS            NeoR/KanR (fragment): aminoglycoside phosphotransferase confers resistance to neomycin, kanamycin, and G418 (Geneticin®)
