>Addgene plasmid #72648 | pT18mobsacB Sequencing Result | analyzer sequence | sequence record 399780
CACATATACCTGCCGTTCACTATTATTTAGTGAAATGAGATATTATGATATTTTCTGAATTGTGATTAAA
AAGGCAACTTTATGCCCATGCAACAGAAACTATAAAAAATACAGAGAATGAAAAGAAACAGATAGATTTT
TTAGTTCTTTAGGCCCGTAGTCTGCAAATCCTTTTATGATTTTCTATCAAACAAAAGAGGAAAATAGACC
AGTTGCAATCCAAACGAGAGTCTAATAGAATGAGGTCGAAAAGTAAATCGCGCGGGTTTGTTACTGATAA
AGCAGGCAAGACCTAAAATGTGTAAAGGGCAAAGTGTATACTTTGGCGTCACCCCTTACATATTTTAGGT
CTTTTTTTATTGTGCGTAACTAACTTGCCATCTTCAAACAGGAGGGCTGGAAGAAGCAGACCGCTAACAC
AGTACATAAAAAAGGAGACATGAACGATGAACATCAAAAAGTTTGCAAAACAAGCAACAGTATTAACCTT
TACTACCGCACTGCTGGCAGGAGGCGCAACTCAAGCGTTTGCGAAAGAAACGAACCAAAAGCCATATAAG
GAAACATACGGCATTTCCCATATTACACGCCATGATATGCTGCAAATCCCTGAACAGCAAAAAAATGAAA
AATATCAAGTTTCTGAATTTGATTCGTCCACAATTAAAAATATCTCTTCTGCAAAAGGCCTGGACGTTTG
GGACAGCTGGCCATTACAAAACGCTGACGGCACTGTCGCAAACTATCACGGCTACCACATCGTCTTTGCA
TTAGCCGGAGATCCTAAAAATGCGGATGACACATCGATTTACATGTTCTATCAAAAAGTCGGCGAAACTT
CTATTGACAGCTGGAAAAACGCTGGCCGCGTCTTTAAAGACAGCGACAAATTCGATGCAAATGATTCTAT
CCTAAAAGACCAAACACAAGAATGGTCAGGTTCAGCCACATTTACATCTGACGGAAAAATCCGTTTATTC
TACACTGATTTCTCCGGTAAACATTACGGCAAACAAACACTGACAACTGCACAAGTTAACGTATCAGCAT
CAGACAGCTCTTTGAACATCAACGGTGTAGAGGATTATAAATCAATCTTTGACGGTGACGGAAAAACGTA
TCAAAATGTACAGCAGTTCATCGATGAAGGCAACTACAGCTCAGGCGACAACCATACGCTGAGAGATCCT
CACTACGTAGAAGATAAAGGCCACAAATACTTAGTATTTGAAGCAAACACTGGAACTGAAGATGGCTACC
AAGGCGAAGAATCTTTATTTAACAAAGCATACTATGGCAAAAGCACATCATTCTTCCGTCAAGAAAGTCA
AAAACTTCTGCAAAGCGATAAAAAACGCACGGCTGAGTTAGCAAACGGCGCTCTCGGTATGATTGAGCTA
AACGATGATTACACACTGAAAAAAGTGATGAAACCGCTGATTGCATCTAACACAGTAACAGATGAAATTG
AACGCGCGAACGTCTTTAAAATGAACGGCAAATGGTACCTGTTCACTGACTCCCGCGGATCAAAAATGAC
GATTGACGGCATTACGTCTAACGATATTTACATGCTTGGTTATGTTTCTAATTCTTTAACTGGCCCATAC
AAGCCGCTGAACAAAACTGGCCTTGTGTTAAAAATGGATCTTGATCCTAACGATGTAACCTTTACTTACT
CACACTTCGCTGTACCTCAAGCGAAAGGAAACAATGTCGTGATTACAAGCTATATGACAAACAGAGGATT
CTACGCAGACAAACAATCAACGTTTGCGCCGAGCTTCCTGCTGAACATCAAAGGCAAGAAAACATCTGTT
GTCAAAGACAGCATCCTTGAACAAGGACAATTAACAGTTAACAAATAAAAACGCAAAAGAAAATGCCGAT
GGGTACCGAGCGAAATGACCGACCAAGCGACGCCCAACCTGCCATCACGAGATTTCGATTCCACCGCCGC
CTTCTATGAAAGGTTGGGCTTCGGAATCGTTTTCCGGGACGCCCTCGCGGACGTGCTCATAGTCCACGAC
GCCCGTGATTTTGTAGCCCTGGCCGACGGCCAGCAGGTAGGCCGACAGGCTCATGCCGGCCGCCGCCGCC
TTTTCCTCAATCGCTCTTCGTTCGTCTGGAAGGCAGTACACCTTGATAGGTGGGCTGCCCTTCCTGGTTG
GCTTGGTTTCATCAGCCATCCGCTTGCCCTCATCTGTTACGCCGGCGGTAGCCGGCCAGCCTCGCAGAGC
AGGATTCCCGTTGAGCACCGCCAGGTGCGAATAAGGGACAGTGAAGAAGGAACACCCGCTCGCGGGTGGG
CCTACTTCACCTATCCTGCCCGGCTGACGCCGTTGGATACACCAAGGAAAGTCTACACGAACCCTTTGGC
AAAATCCTGTATATCGTGCGAAAAAGGATGGATATACCGAAAAAATCGCTATAATGACCCCGAAGCAGGG
TTATGCAGCGGAAAAGCGCTGCTTCCCTGCTGTTTTGTGGAATATCTACCGACTGGAAACAGGCAAATGC
AGGAAATTACTGAACTGAGGGGACAGGCGAGAGACGATGCCAAAGAGCTCCTGAAAATCTCGATAACTCA
AAAAATACGCCCGGTAGTGATCTTATTTCATTATGGTGAAAGTTGGAACCTCTTACGTGCCGATCAACGT
CTCATTTTCGCCAAAAGTTGGCCCAGGGCTTCCCGGTATCAACAGGGACACCAGGATTTATTTATTCTGC
GAAGTGATCTTCCGTCACAGGTATTTATTCGGCGCAAAGTGCGTCGGGTGATGCTGCCAACTTACTGATT
TAGTGTATGATGGTGTTTTTGAGGTGCTCCAGTGGCTTCTGTTTCTATCAGGGCTGGATGATCCTCCAGC
GCGGGGATCTCATGCTGGAGTTCTTCGCCCACCCCAAAAGGATCTAGGTGAAGATCCTTTTTGATAATCT
CATGACCAAAATCCCTTAACGTGAGTTTTCGTTCCACTGAGCGTCAGACCCCGTAGAAAAGATCAAAGGA
TCTTCTTGAGATCCTTTTTTTCTGCGCGTAATCTGCTGCTTGCAAACAAAAAAACCACCGCTACCAGCGG
TGGTTTGTTTGCCGGATCAAGAGCTACCAACTCTTTTTCCGAAGGTAACTGGCTTCAGCAGAGCGCAGAT
ACCAAATACTGTTCTTCTAGTGTAGCCGTAGTTAGGCCACCACTTCAAGAACTCTGTAGCACCGCCTACA
TACCTCGCTCTGCTAATCCTGTTACCAGTGGCTGCTGCCAGTGGCGATAAGTCGTGTCTTACCGGGTTGG
ACTCAAGACGATAGTTACCGGATAAGGCGCAGCGGTCGGGCTGAACGGGGGGTTCGTGCACACAGCCCAG
CTTGGAGCGAACGACCTACACCGAACTGAGATACCTACAGCGTGAGCTATGAGAAAGCGCCACGCTTCCC
GAAGGGAGAAAGGCGGACAGGTATCCGGTAAGCGGCAGGGTCGGAACAGGAGAGCGCACGAGGGAGCTTC
CAGGGGGAAACGCCTGGTATCTTTATAGTCCTGTCGGGTTTCGCCACCTCTGACTTGAGCGTCGATTTTT
GTGATGCTCGTCAGGGGGGCGGAGCCTATGGAAAAACGCCAGCAACGCGGCCTTTTTACGGTTCCTGGCC
TTTTGCTGGCCTTTTGCTCACATGTTCTTTCCTGCGTTATCCCCTGATTCTGTGGATAACCGTATTACCG
CCTTTGAGTGAGCTGATACCGCTCGCCGCAGCCGAACGACCGAGCGCAGCGAGTCAGTGAGCGAGGAAGC
GGAAGAGCGCCCAATACGCAAACCGCCTCTCCCCGCGCGTTGGCCGATTCATTAATGCAGCTGGCACGAC
AGGTTTCCCGACTGGAAAGCGGGCAGTGAGCGCAACGCAATTAATGTGAGTTAGCTCACTCATTAGGCAC
CCCAGGCTTTACACTTTATGCTTCCGGCTCGTATGTTGTGTGGAATTGTGAGCGGATAACAATTTCACAC
AGGAAACAGCTATGACATGATTACGAATTCGAGCTCGGTACCCGGGGATCCTCTAGAGTCGACCTGCAGG
CATGCAAGCTTGGCACTGGCCGTCGTTTTACAACGTCGTGACTGGGAAAACCCTGGCGTTACCCAACTTA
ATCGCCTTGCAGCACATCCCCCTTTCGCCAGCTGGCGTAATAGCGAAGAGGCCCGCACCGATCGCCCTTC
CCAACAGTTGCGCAGCCTGAATGGCGAATGGCGATAAGCTAGCTTCACGCTGCCGCAAGCACTCAGGGCG
CAAGGGCTGCTAAAGGAAGCGGAACACGTAGAAAGCCAGTCCGCAGAAACGGTGCTGACCCCGGATGAAT
GTCAGCTACTGGGCTATCTGGACAAGGGAAAACGCAAGCGCAAAGAGAAAGCAGGTAGCTTGCAGTGGGC
TTACATGGCGATAGCTAGACTGGGCGGTTTTATGGACAGCAAGCGAACCGGAATTGCCAGCTGGGGCGCC
CTCTGGTAAGGTTGGGAAGCCCTGCAAAGTAAACTGGATGGCTTTCTTGCCGCCAAGGATCTGATGGCGC
AGGGGATCAAGATCTCCGAAAAGTGCCACCTGACGTCTAAGAAACCATTATTATCATGACATTAACCTAT
AAAAATAGGCGTATCACGAGGCCCTTTCGTCTTCAAGAATTCTCATGTTTGACAGCTTATCATCGATAAG
CTTTAATGCGGTAGTTTATCACAGTTAAATTGCTAACGCAGTCAGGCACCGTGTATGAAATCTAACAATG
CGCTCATCGTCATCCTCGGCACCGTCACCCTGGATGCTGTAGGCATAGGCTTGGTTATGCCGGTACTGCC
GGGCCTCTTGCGGGATATCGTCCATTCCGACAGCATCGCCAGTCACTATGGCGTGCTGCTAGCGCTATAT
GCGTTGATGCAATTTCTATGCGCACCCGTTCTCGGAGCACTGTCCGACCGCTTTGGCCGCCGCCCAGTCC
TGCTCGCTTCGCTACTTGGAGCCACTATCGACTACGCGATCATGGCGACCACACCCGTCCTGTGGATCCT
CTACGCCGGACGCATCGTGGCCGGCATCACCGGCGCCACAGGTGCGGTTGCTGGCGCCTATATCGCCGAC
ATCACCGATGGGGAAGATCGGGCTCGCCACTTCGGGCTCATGAGCGCTTGTTTCGGCGTGGGTATGGTGG
CAGGCCCCGTGGCCGGGGGACTGTTGGGCGCCATCTCCTTGCATGCACCATTCCTTGCGGCGGCGGTGCT
CAACGGCCTCAACCTACTACTGGGCTGCTTCCTAATGCAGGAGTCGCATAAGGGAGAGCGTCGACCGATG
CCCTTGAGAGCCTTCAACCCAGTCAGCTCCTTCCGGTGGGCGCGGGGCATGACTATCGTCGCCGCACTTA
TGACTGTCTTCTTTATCATGCAACTCGTAGGACAGGTGCCGGCAGCGCTCTGGGTCATTTTCGGCGAGGA
CCGCTTTCGCTGGAGCGCGACGATGATCGGCCTGTCGCTTGCGGTATTCGGAATCTTGCACGCCCTCGCT
CAAGCCTTCGTCACTGGTCCCGCCACCAAACGTTTCGGCGAGAAGCAGGCCATTATCGCCGGCATGGCGG
CCGACGCGCTGGGCTACGTCTTGCTGGCGTTCGCGACGCGAGGCTGGATGGCCTTCCCCATTATGATTCT
TCTCGCTTCCGGCGGCATCGGGATGCCCGCGTTGCAGGCCATGCTGTCCAGGCAGGTAGATGACGACCAT
CAGGGACAGCTTCAAGGATCGCTCGCGGCTCTTACCAGCCTAACTTCGATCATTGGACCGCTGATCGTCA
CGGCGATTTATGCCGCCTCGGCGAGCACATGGAACGGGTTGGCATGGATTGTAGGCGCCGCCCTATACCT
TGTCTGCCTCCCCGCGTTGCGTCGCGGTGCATGGAGCCGGGCCACCTCGACCTGAATGGAAGCCGGCGGC
ACCTCGCTAACGGATTCACCACTCCATGGCGATGCCTGCTTGCCGAATATCATGGTGGAAAATGGCCGCT
TTTCTGGATTCATCGACTGTGGCCGGCTGGGTGTGGCGGACCGCTATCAGGACATAGCGTTGGCTACCCG
TGATATTGCTGAAGAGCTTGGCGGCGAATGGGCTGACCGCTTCCTCGTGCTTTACGGTATCGCCGCTCCC
GATTCGCAGCGCATCGCCTTCTATCGCCTTCTTGACGAGTTCTTCTGAGCGGGACTCTGGGGTTCGCTAG
AGGATCGATCCTTTTTAACCCAT
Features (pLannotate 1.2.2; 19 found; start..end, strand, type, name):
      1..446     +  promoter       sacB promoter: sacR; sacB promoter and control region
    447..1868    +  CDS            SacB: secreted levansucrase that renders bacterial growth sensitive to sucrose; Bacillus subtilis sacB; negative selection marker
   1905..2003    +  CDS            ble (fragment): BLE_KLEPN - Experimental evidence at protein level: Swiss-Prot protein existence level 1. Binding protein with a strong affinity to the bleomycin family of antibiotics. Binds to CL990; an antimitotic-antibiotic compound. From Klebsiella pneumoniae.
   2004..2189    -  CDS            traJ (fragment): oriT-recognizing protein; traJ
   2222..2331    -  oriT           oriT: incP origin of transfer
   2566..2656    -  promoter       cat promoter: promoter of the E. coli cat gene encoding chloramphenicol acetyltransferase
   2777..2851    +  mobile_element IS1 (fragment): prokaryotic transposable element IS1
   2852..2905    +  CDS            ble (fragment): BLE_KLEPN - Experimental evidence at protein level: Swiss-Prot protein existence level 1. Binding protein with a strong affinity to the bleomycin family of antibiotics. Binds to CL990; an antimitotic-antibiotic compound. From Klebsiella pneumoniae.
   3016..3604    +  rep_origin     ori: high-copy-number ColE1/pMB1/pBR322/pUC origin of replication
   3787..3879    +  CDS            lacI (fragment): lac repressor; lacI; The lac repressor binds to the lac operator to inhibit transcription in E. coli. This inhibition can be relieved by adding lactose or isopropyl-β-D-thiogalactopyranoside (IPTG).
   3892..3913    +  protein_bind   CAP binding site: CAP binding activates transcription in the presence of cAMP. E. coli catabolite activator protein
   3928..3958    +  promoter       lac promoter: promoter for the E. coli lac operon
   3966..3982    +  protein_bind   lac operator: The lac repressor binds to the lac operator to inhibit transcription in E. coli. This inhibition can be relieved by adding lactose or isopropyl-β-D-thiogalactopyranoside (IPTG). lac repressor encoded by lacI
   4015..4071    +  misc_feature   MCS: pUC18/19 multiple cloning site
   4074..4228    +  CDS            lacZα (fragment): LacZα fragment of β-galactosidase; lacZ fragment
   4241..4564    +  CDS            tnpA (fragment): TN5P_ECOLX - Also known as tnp. Experimental evidence at protein level: Swiss-Prot protein existence level 1. Mediates transposition of transposon Tn5 by a 'cut and paste' mechanism. First, the monomeric transposase binds the 19 bp inverted DNA repeats flanking the transposon. Then, dimerization of the DNA- bound transposase creates a synaptic DNA complex. After nicking of the first DNA strand, excision of the transposon proceeds through a series of intermediates. The transposase then mediates the insertion of the transposon at a new site by strand transfer. The activity of the wild- type tran
   4669..4697    +  promoter       tet promoter: E. coli promoter for tetracycline efflux protein gene
   4745..5935    +  CDS            TcR: tetracycline efflux protein; tet; confers resistance to tetracycline
   5974..6208    +  CDS            NeoR/KanR (fragment): aminoglycoside phosphotransferase confers resistance to neomycin, kanamycin, and G418 (Geneticin®)
