[The description below was written by a language model from this plasmid's Addgene catalogue record and pLannotate feature annotations shown in this document.]
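Description:
pT18mobsacB is an empty-backbone, sucrose counter-selection allelic exchange vector intended for making chromosomal modifications in Pseudomonas syringae. It is a tetracycline-resistant derivative of pK18mobsacB, about 6.5 kb in size. It is propagated in E. coli from a high-copy ColE1/pUC-type origin and selected through a tet promoter driving the TcR tetracycline efflux gene. A residual NeoR/KanR fragment just downstream of TcR, together with Tn5 transposase and ble fragments, appears to be left over from the kanamycin cassette of the parent plasmid. The record does not describe how the marker was replaced.

No insert is present. Homology arms flanking a desired mutation are cloned by restriction enzymes into the pUC18/19 multiple cloning site. This site lies between the lac promoter/operator (with its CAP binding site) and a lacZα fragment. An incP (RP4-type) oriT with an adjacent traJ fragment allows the plasmid to be mobilised by conjugation from a donor strain that supplies the transfer functions. ColE1-type origins generally do not replicate in Pseudomonas, so tetracycline-resistant recipients are expected to carry the plasmid integrated by a single crossover. The Bacillus subtilis sacB gene, expressed from its native sacR promoter region, encodes levansucrase and makes cells sensitive to sucrose. Plating on sucrose therefore enriches for cells in which a second recombination has excised the backbone, leaving either the wild-type or the mutant allele without a marker.

The two sequence records differ by about 280 bp. The longer long-read assembly carries a duplicated cat promoter/IS1 fragment segment that appears only once in the shorter record, and the features are otherwise identical.
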