Addgene plasmid #72648: pT18mobsacB
Purpose: (Empty Backbone) sucrose counter-selection allelic exchange vector for Pseudomonas syringae
Depositing lab: Brian Kvitko. Depositing organization: University of Georgia.
Backbone
  Vector backbone: pT18mobsacB
  Backbone size (bp): 6500
  Modifications to backbone: Tetracycline resistant derivative of pK18mobsacB
  Vector type: sucrose counter-selection allelic exchange vector
Growth in bacteria
  Bacterial resistance: Tetracycline, 10 μg/mL
  Growth temperature: 37°C
  Growth strain: DH5alpha
  Growth instructions: The strain grows to a lower final turbidity than other E coli strains and is cold sensitive. Do not store @ 4C.
  Copy number: High Copy
Gene/Insert
  Cloning method: Restriction Enzyme
  Sequencing primers: 5′ TGTAAAACGACGGCCAGT; 3′ AACAGCTATGACATGA
Resource information
  A portion of this plasmid was derived from a plasmid made by: Hai-Lei Wei, Suma Chakravarthy, Jay N. Worley and Alan Collmer
Terms and licenses: Academic/Nonprofit Terms; Industry Terms
Depositor comments: Cell Microbiol. 2013 Apr;15(4):601-18. doi: 10.1111/cmi.12059. Epub 2012 Nov 21. Wei HL, Chakravarthy S, Worley JN, Collmer A. Consequences of flagellin export through the type III secretion system of Pseudomonas syringae reveal a major difference in the innate immune systems of mammals and the model plant Nicotiana benthamiana.
How to cite: pT18mobsacB was a gift from Brian Kvitko (Addgene plasmid # 72648 ; http://n2t.net/addgene:72648 ; RRID:Addgene_72648)
