>Addgene plasmid #72648 | pT18mobsacB | addgene partial sequence | sequence record 137755 | sacB-N 5'-ggatctctcagcgtatggttg-3'
CTGTACATTTTGATACGTTTTTCCGTCACCGTCAAAGATTGATTTATAATCCTCTACACCGTTGATGTTC
AAAGAGCTGTCTGATGCTGATACGTTAACTTGTGCAGTTGTCAGTGTTTGTTTGCCGTAATGTTTACCGG
AGAAATCAGTGTAGAATAAACGGATTTTTCCGTCAGATGTAAATGTGGCTGAACCTGACCATTCTTGTGT
TTGGTCTTTTAGGATAGAATCATTTGCATCGAATTTGTCGCTGTCTTTAAAGACGCGGCCAGCGTTTTTC
CAGCTGTCAATAGAAGTTTCGCCGACTTTTTGATAGAACATGTAAATCGATGTGTCATCCGCATTTTTAG
GATCTCCGGCTAATGCAAAGACGATGTGGTAGCCGTGATAGTTTGCGACAGTGCCGTCAGCGTTTTGTAA
TGGCCAGCTGTCCCAAACGTCCAGGCCTTTTGCAGAAGAGATATTTTTAATTGTGGACGAATCAAATTCA
GAAACTTGATATTTTTCATTTTTTTGCTGTTCAGGGATTTGCAGCATATCATGGCGTGTAATATGGGAAA
TGCCGTATGTTTCCTTATATGGCTTTTGGTTCGTTTCTTTCGCAAACGCTTGAGTTGCGCCTCCTGCCAG
CAGTGCGGTAGTAAAGGTTAATACTGTTGCTTGTTTTGCAAACTTTTTGATGTTCATCGTTCATGTCTCC
TTTTTTATGTACTGTGTTAGCGGTCTGCTTCTTCCAGC
