>Addgene plasmid #72648 | pT18mobsacB | addgene partial sequence | sequence record 137758 | M13-F20 5'-TGTAAAACGACGGCCAGT-3'
TACCGAGCTCGAATTCGTAATCATGTCATAGCTGTTTCCTGTGTGAAATTGTTATCCGCTCACAATTCCA
CACAACATACGAGCCGGAAGCATAAAGTGTAAAGCCTGGGGTGCCTAATGAGTGAGCTAACTCACATTAA
TTGCGTTGCGCTCACTGCCCGCTTTCCAGTCGGGAAACCTGTCGTGCCAGCTGCATTAATGAATCGGCCA
ACGCGCGGGGAGAGGCGGTTTGCGTATTGGGCGCTCTTCCGCTTCCTCGCTCACTGACTCGCTGCGCTCG
GTCGTTCGGCTGCGGCGAGCGGTATCAGCTCACTCAAAGGCGGTAATACGGTTATCCACAGAATCAGGGG
ATAACGCAGGAAAGAACATGTGAGCAAAAGGCCAGCAAAAGGCCAGGAACCGTAAAAAGGCCGCGTTGCT
GGCGTTTTTCCATAGGCTCCGCCCCCCTGACGAGCATCACAAAAATCGACGCTCAAGTCAGAGGTGGCGA
AACCCGACAGGACTATAAAGATACCAGGCGTTTCCCCCTGGAAGCTCCCTCGTGCGCTCTCCTGTTCCGA
CCCTGCCGCTTACCGGATACCTGTCCGCCTTTCTCCCTTCGGGAAGCGTGGCGCTTTCTCATAGCTCACG
CTGTAGGTATCTCAGTTCGGTGTAGGTCGTTCGCTCCAAGCTGGGCTGTGTGCACGAACCCCCCGTTCAG
CCCGACCGCTGCGCCTTATCCGGTAACTATCGTCTTGAGTCCAACCCGGTAAGACACGACTTATCGCCAC
TGGCAGCAGCCACTGGTAACA
