>Addgene plasmid #72648 | pT18mobsacB | addgene partial sequence | sequence record 137761 | ColEterm 5'-agctgataccgctcgccgcagccgaacg-3'
GAAGCGGAAGAGCGCCCAATACGCAAACCGCCTCTCCCCGCGCGTTGGCCGATTCATTAATGCAGCTGGC
ACGACAGGTTTCCCGACTGGAAAGCGGGCAGTGAGCGCAACGCAATTAATGTGAGTTAGCTCACTCATTA
GGCACCCCAGGCTTTACACTTTATGCTTCCGGCTCGTATGTTGTGTGGAATTGTGAGCGGATAACAATTT
CACACAGGAAACAGCTATGACATGATTACGAATTCGAGCTCGGTACCCGGGGATCCTCTAGAGTCGACCT
GCAGGCATGCAAGCTTGGCACTGGCCGTCGTTTTACAACGTCGTGACTGGGAAAACCCTGGCGTTACCCA
ACTTAATCGCCTTGCAGCACATCCCCCTTTCGCCAGCTGGCGTAATAGCGAAGAGGCCCGCACCGATCGC
CCTTCCCAACAGTTGCGCAGCCTGAATGGCGAATGGCGATAAGCTAGCTTCACGCTGCCGCAAGCACTCA
GGGCGCAAGGGCTGCTAAAGGAAGCGGAACACGTAGAAAGCCAGTCCGCAGAAACGGTGCTGACCCCGGA
TGAATGTCAGCTACTGGGCTATCTGGACAAGGGAAAACGCAAGCGCAAAGAGAAAGCAGGTAGCTTGCAG
TGGGCTTACATGGCGATAGCTAGACTGGGCGGTTTTATGGACAGCAAGCGAACCGGAATTGCCAGCTGGG
GCGCCCTCTGGTAAGGTTGGGAAGCCCTGCAAAGTAAACTGGATGGCTTTCTTGCCGCCAAGGATCTGAT
GGCGCAGGGGATCAAGATCTCCGAAAAGTGCCACCTGACGTCTAA
