>Addgene plasmid #72648 | pT18mobsacB | addgene partial sequence | sequence record 137770 | pBRforEco 5'-AATAGGCGTATCACGAGGC-3'
GCTTATCATCGATAAGCTTTAATGCGGTAGTTTATCACAGTTAAATTGCTAACGCAGTCAGGCACCGTGT
ATGAAATCTAACAATGCGCTCATCGTCATCCTCGGCACCGTCACCCTGGATGCTGTAGGCATAGGCTTGG
TTATGCCGGTACTGCCGGGCCTCTTGCGGGATATCGTCCATTCCGACAGCATCGCCAGTCACTATGGCGT
GCTGCTAGCGCTATATGCGTTGATGCAATTTCTATGCGCACCCGTTCTCGGAGCACTGTCCGACCGCTTT
GGCCGCCGCCCAGTCCTGCTCGCTTCGCTACTTGGAGCCACTATCGACTACGCGATCATGGCGACCACAC
CCGTCCTGTGGATCCTCTACGCCGGACGCATCGTGGCCGGCATCACCGGCGCCACAGGTGCGGTTGCTGG
CGCCTATATCGCCGACATCACCGATGGGGAAGATCGGGCTCGCCACTTCGGGCTCATGAGCGCTTGTTTC
GGCGTGGGTATGGTGGCAGGCCCCGTGGCCGGGGGACTGTTGGGCGCCATCTCCTTGCATGCACCATTCC
TTGCGGCGGCGGTGCTCAACGGCCTCAACCTACTACTGGGCTGCTTCCTAATGCAGGAGTCGCATAAGGG
AGAGCGTCGACCGATGCCCTTGAGAGCCTTCAACCCAGTCAGCTCCTTCCGGTGGGCGCGGGGCATGACT
ATCGTCGCCGCACTTATGACTGTCTTCTTTATCATGCAACTCGTAGGACAGGTGCCGGCAGCGCTCTGGG
TCATTTTCGGCGAGGACCGCTTTCGCTGGAGCGCGACGATGATCGGCCTGTCGCTTGCGGTATTCGGAAT
CTTGCACGCCCTCGCTCAAGCCTTCGT
